>Addgene plasmid #229572 | pAAV-CAG-mBaoJin-P2A-FusionRed | addgene full sequence | sequence record 480261 | Addgene NGS Result
ATCTACGTAGCCATGCTCTAGGAAGAGTACCATTGACGTCAATAATGACGTATGTTCCCATAGTAACGCC
AATAGGGACTTTCCATTGACGTCAATGGGTGGAGTATTTACGGTAAACTGCCCACTTGGCAGTACATCAA
GTGTATCATATGCCAAGTACGCCCCCTATTGACGTCAATGACGGTAAATGGCCCGCCTGGCATTATGCCC
AGTACATGACCTTATGGGACTTTCCTACTTGGCAGTACATCTACGTATTAGTCATCGCTATTACCATGGT
CGAGGTGAGCCCCACGTTCTGCTTCACTCTCCCCATCTCCCCCCCCTCCCCACCCCCAATTTTGTATTTA
TTTATTTTTTAATTATTTTGTGCAGCGATGGGGGCGGGGGGGGGGGGGGGGGGGGGCCGGGGGGGGGGGG
GGGGGGGGGGGGGGGGGGGGGGGGGGGGGGGGGGGGGGGGGGGGGGGGGGGGGCAGGGCGGGGTTCGGCT
TCTGGCGTGTGACCGGCGGCTCTAGAGCCTCTGCTAACCATGTTCATGCCTTCTTCTTTTTCCTACAGCT
CCTGGGCAACGTGCTGGTTATTGTGCTGTCTCATCATTTTGGCAAAGAATTGGATCCGGTACCGCCACCA
TGGTCTCAAAGGGAGAGGAGGAAAACATGGCTAGTACACCATTTAAATTTCAACTTAAAGGAACCATCAA
TGGCAAATCGTTTACCGTTGAAGGCGAAGGTGAAGGGAACTCACATGAAGGTTCTCATAAAGGAAAATAT
GTTTGTACAAGTGGAAAACTACCGATGTCATGGGCAGCACTTGGGACAACCTTTGGTTATGGAATGAAAT
ATTATACCAAATATCCTAGTGGACTGAAGAACTGGTTTCGTGAAGTAATGCCCGGAGGCTTTACCTACGA
TCGTCATATTCAATATAAAGGCGATGGGAGTATCCATGCAAAACACCAACACTTTATGAAAAATGGGACT
TATCACAACATTGTAGAATTTACCGGTCAGGATTTTAAAGAAAATAGTCCAGTCTTAACTGGAGATATGA
ATGTCTCATTACCGAATGAAGTCCCACAAATACCCAGAGATGATGGAGTAGAATGCCCAGTGACCTTGCT
TTATCCTTTATTATCGGATAAATCAAAATACGTCGAGGCTCACCAATATACAATCTGCAAGCCTCTTCAT
AATCAACCAGCACCTGATGTCCCATATCACTGGATTCGTAAACAATACACACAAAGCAAAGATGATGCCG
AGGAACGCGATCATATCTGTCAATCAGAGACTCTCGAAGCACACTTAAAGGGCATGGACGAGCTGTATAA
GCGACCGGTTCACGTGGGAAGTGGGGCTACAAACTTCTCACTGCTGAAACAGGCCGGGGATGTGGAGGAA
AACCCAGGACCACACGTGACTAGTATGGTGAGCGAGCTGATTAAGGAGAACATGCCCATGAAGCTGTACA
TGGAGGGCACCGTGAACAACCACCACTTCAAGTGCACATCCGAGGGCGAAGGCAAGCCCTACGAGGGCAC
CCAGACCATGAGAATCAAGGTCGTCGAGGGCGGCCCTCTCCCCTTCGCCTTCGACATCCTGGCTACCAGC
TTCATGTACGGCAGCAGAACCTTCATCAAGCACCCTCCGGGCATCCCCGACTTCTTTAAGCAGTCCTTCC
CTGAGGGCTTCACATGGGAGAGAGTCACCACATACGAAGACGGGGGCGTGCTGACCGCTACCCAGGACAC
CAGCCTCCAGGACGGCTGCCTCATCTACAACGTCAAGGTTAGAGGGGTGAACTTCCCAGCCAACGGCCCT
GTGATGCAGAAGAAAACACTCGGCTGGGAGGCCTCCACCGAGACGATGTACCCTGCTGACGGAGGACTGG
AAGGCGCATGTGACATGGCTCTGAAGCTCGTGGGAGGAGGACACCTGATCTGCAACCTTGAGACAACATA
CAGATCCAAGAAACCCGCTACGAACCTCAAGATGCCCGGCGTCTACAACGTGGACCACAGACTGGAAAGA
ATCAAGGAGGCCGACGATGAGACATACGTCGAGCAGCACGAGGTGGCTGTGGCCAGATACTCTACTGGTG
GCGCTGGTGATGGAGGTAAATAAGAATTCGATATCAAGCTTATCGATAATCAACCTCTGGATTACAAAAT
TTGTGAAAGATTGACTGGTATTCTTAACTATGTTGCTCCTTTTACGCTATGTGGATACGCTGCTTTAATG
CCTTTGTATCATGCTATTGCTTCCCGTATGGCTTTCATTTTCTCCTCCTTGTATAAATCCTGGTTGCTGT
CTCTTTATGAGGAGTTGTGGCCCGTTGTCAGGCAACGTGGCGTGGTGTGCACTGTGTTTGCTGACGCAAC
CCCCACTGGTTGGGGCATTGCCACCACCTGTCAGCTCCTTTCCGGGACTTTCGCTTTCCCCCTCCCTATT
GCCACGGCGGAACTCATCGCCGCCTGCCTTGCCCGCTGCTGGACAGGGGCTCGGCTGTTGGGCACTGACA
ATTCCGTGGTGTTGTCGGGGAAATCATCGTCCTTTCCTTGGCTGCTCGCCTGTGTTGCCACCTGGATTCT
GCGCGGGACGTCCTTCTGCTACGTCCCTTCGGCCCTCAATCCAGCGGACCTTCCTTCCCGCGGCCTGCTG
CCGGCTCTGCGGCCTCTTCCGCGTCTTCGCCTTCGCCCTCAGACGAGTCGGATCTCCCTTTGGGCCGCCT
CCCCGCATCGATACCGTCGACCCGGGCGGCCGCTTCGAGCAGACATGATAAGATACATTGATGAGTTTGG
ACAAACCACAACTAGAATGCAGTGAAAAAAATGCTTTATTTGTGAAATTTGTGATGCTATTGCTTTATTT
GTAACCATTATAAGCTGCAATAAACAAGTTAACAACAACAATTGCATTCATTTTATGTTTCAGGTTCAGG
GGGAGATGTGGGAGGTTTTTTAAAGCAAGTAAAACCTCTACAAATGTGGTAAAATCGATAAGGATCTTCC
TAGAGCATGGCTACGTAGATAAGTAGCATGGCGGGTTAATCATTAACTACAAGGAACCCCTAGTGATGGA
GTTGGCCACTCCCTCTCTGCGCGCTCGCTCGCTCACTGACTCGCTGCGCTCGGTCGTTCGGCTGCGGCGA
GCGGTATCAGCTCACTCAAAGGCGGTAATACGGTTATCCACAGAATCAGGGGATAACGCAGGAAAGAACA
TGTGAGCAAAAGGCCAGCAAAAGGCCAGGAACCGTAAAAAGGCCGCGTTGCTGGCGTTTTTCCATAGGCT
CCGCCCCCCTGACGAGCATCACAAAAATCGACGCTCAAGTCAGAGGTGGCGAAACCCGACAGGACTATAA
AGATACCAGGCGTTTCCCCCTGGAAGCTCCCTCGTGCGCTCTCCTGTTCCGACCCTGCCGCTTACCGGAT
ACCTGTCCGCCTTTCTCCCTTCGGGAAGCGTGGCGCTTTCTCATAGCTCACGCTGTAGGTATCTCAGTTC
GGTGTAGGTCGTTCGCTCCAAGCTGGGCTGTGTGCACGAACCCCCCGTTCAGCCCGACCGCTGCGCCTTA
TCCGGTAACTATCGTCTTGAGTCCAACCCGGTAAGACACGACTTATCGCCACTGGCAGCAGCCACTGGTA
ACAGGATTAGCAGAGCGAGGTATGTAGGCGGTGCTACAGAGTTCTTGAAGTGGTGGCCTAACTACGGCTA
CACTAGAAGAACAGTATTTGGTATCTGCGCTCTGCTGAAGCCAGTTACCTTCGGAAAAAGAGTTGGTAGC
TCTTGATCCGGCAAACAAACCACCGCTGGTAGCGGTGGTTTTTTTGTTTGCAAGCAGCAGATTACGCGCA
GAAAAAAAGGATCTCAAGAAGATCCTTTGATCTTTTCTACGGGGTCTGACGCTCAGTGGAACGAAAACTC
ACGTTAAGGGATTTTGGTCATGAGATTATCAAAAAGGATCTTCACCTAGATCCTTTTAAATTAAAAATGA
AGTTTTAAATCAATCTAAAGTATATATGAGTAAACTTGGTCTGACAGTTACCAATGCTTAATCAGTGAGG
CACCTATCTCAGCGATCTGTCTATTTCGTTCATCCATAGTTGCCTGACTCCCCGTCGTGTAGATAACTAC
GATACGGGAGGGCTTACCATCTGGCCCCAGTGCTGCAATGATACCGCGAGACCCACGCTCACCGGCTCCA
GATTTATCAGCAATAAACCAGCCAGCCGGAAGGGCCGAGCGCAGAAGTGGTCCTGCAACTTTATCCGCCT
CCATCCAGTCTATTAATTGTTGCCGGGAAGCTAGAGTAAGTAGTTCGCCAGTTAATAGTTTGCGCAACGT
TGTTGCCATTGCTACAGGCATCGTGGTGTCACGCTCGTCGTTTGGTATGGCTTCATTCAGCTCCGGTTCC
CAACGATCAAGGCGAGTTACATGATCCCCCATGTTGTGCAAAAAAGCGGTTAGCTCCTTCGGTCCTCCGA
TCGTTGTCAGAAGTAAGTTGGCCGCAGTGTTATCACTCATGGTTATGGCAGCACTGCATAATTCTCTTAC
TGTCATGCCATCCGTAAGATGCTTTTCTGTGACTGGTGAGTACTCAACCAAGTCATTCTGAGAATAGTGT
ATGCGGCGACCGAGTTGCTCTTGCCCGGCGTCAATACGGGATAATACCGCGCCACATAGCAGAACTTTAA
AAGTGCTCATCATTGGAAAACGTTCTTCGGGGCGAAAACTCTCAAGGATCTTACCGCTGTTGAGATCCAG
TTCGATGTAACCCACTCGTGCACCCAACTGATCTTCAGCATCTTTTACTTTCACCAGCGTTTCTGGGTGA
GCAAAAACAGGAAGGCAAAATGCCGCAAAAAAGGGAATAAGGGCGACACGGAAATGTTGAATACTCATAC
TCTTCCTTTTTCAATATTATTGAAGCATTTATCAGGGTTATTGTCTCATGAGCGGATACATATTTGAATG
TATTTAGAAAAATAAACAAATAGGGGTTCCGCGCACATTTCCCCGAAAAGTGCCACCTAAATTGTAAGCG
TTAATATTTTGTTAAAATTCGCGTTAAATTTTTGTTAAATCAGCTCATTTTTTAACCAATAGGCCGAAAT
CGGCAAAATCCCTTATAAATCAAAAGAATAGACCGAGATAGGGT
[37 nt withheld, positions 5155-5191]
AAAGAACGTGGACTCCAACGTCAAAGG
[49 nt withheld, positions 5219-5267]
T
[91 nt withheld, positions 5269-5359]
G
[124 nt withheld, positions 5361-5484]
CCCATTCGCCATTCAGGCTGCGCAACTGTTGGGAAGGGCGATCGGTGCGGGCCTCTTCGCTATTACGCCA
GCTGCGCGCTCGCTCGCTCACTGAGGCCGCCCGGGCAAAGCCCGGGCGTCGGGCGACCTTTGGTCGCCCG
GCCTCAGTGAGCGAGCGAGCGCGCAGAGAGGGAGTGGCCAACTCCATCACTAGGGGTTCCTTGTAGTTAA
TGATTAACCCGCCATGCTACTT
Features (pLannotate 1.2.2; 17 found; start..end, strand, type, name):
     30..278     +  enhancer       CMV enhancer (fragment): human cytomegalovirus immediate early enhancer
    280..407     +  promoter       chicken β-actin promoter (fragment): contains a 21-bp deletion relative to the standard chicken β-actin promoter
    461..558     +  intron         chimeric intron (fragment): chimera between introns from chicken β-actin and rabbit β-globin
    556..618     +  CDS            HBB (fragment): HBB_LEPEU - Experimental evidence at protein level: Swiss-Prot protein existence level 1. Involved in oxygen transport from the lung to the various peripheral tissues. From Lepus europaeus (European hare).
   1311..1327    +  CDS            VC155 (fragment): C-terminal fragment of mVenus for use in bimolecular fluorescence complementation (BiFC) (Kodama and Hu, 2010)
   1425..2120    +  CDS            FusionRed: FusionRed is a basic (constitutively fluorescent) red fluorescent protein published in 2012, derived from Entacmaea quadricolor. It has low acid sensitivity.
   2124..2148    +  misc_feature   MCS (fragment): pBluescript multiple cloning site
   2148..2736    +  misc_feature   WPRE: woodchuck hepatitis virus posttranscriptional regulatory element
   2779..2900    -  polyA_signal   SV40 poly(A) signal: SV40 polyadenylation signal
   2923..2991    -  CDS            large T antigen (fragment): large T antigen from SV40 (simian virus 40)
   3062..3119    +  repeat_region  AAV2 ITR (fragment): inverted terminal repeat of adeno-associated virus serotype 2 inverted
   3279..3867    -  rep_origin     ori: high-copy-number ColE1/pMB1/pBR322/pUC origin of replication
   4038..4898    -  CDS            AmpR: β-lactamase; bla; confers resistance to ampicillin, carbenicillin, and related antibiotics
   4899..5003    -  promoter       AmpR promoter: bla
   5056..5484    -  rep_origin     f1 ori (sequence partly withheld): f1 bacteriophage origin of replication; arrow indicates direction of (+) strand synthesis
   5489..5558    -  CDS            lacZα (fragment): LacZα fragment of β-galactosidase; lacZ fragment
   5553..5685    -  repeat_region  AAV2 ITR (fragment): inverted terminal repeat of adeno-associated virus serotype 2 inverted
