[The description below was written by a language model from this plasmid's Addgene catalogue record and pLannotate feature annotations shown in this document.]
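Description:
pAAV-CAG-mBaoJin-P2A-FusionRed is an adeno-associated virus transfer plasmid and mammalian expression vector built on a pAAV backbone. It is maintained in bacteria at high copy through a ColE1/pUC-type origin and selected with ampicillin via the β-lactamase gene and its native promoter. An f1 phage origin is also present. The expression cassette lies between two AAV2 inverted terminal repeats, both annotated only as fragments. ITRs are the cis elements needed for replication and packaging of the genome into AAV particles, and their tendency to recombine fits with the recorded use of a recombination-deficient growth strain.

Expression is driven by the composite CAG promoter, annotated here as partial matches to the CMV immediate-early enhancer, the chicken β-actin promoter and the chimeric β-actin/β-globin intron. The short "HBB" hit next to the intron most likely reflects the rabbit β-globin portion of that element rather than a real coding sequence. The payload is a synthetic bicistronic reading frame: mBaoJin, a monomeric green fluorescent protein derived from StayGold, followed by a P2A ribosome-skipping peptide and the red fluorescent protein FusionRed, so both proteins come from one transcript as separate polypeptides. The annotation tool did not recognise mBaoJin or P2A. They presumably occupy the unannotated region upstream of FusionRed, where a tiny mVenus-fragment hit looks spurious. A WPRE downstream enhances transcript stability and expression, and an SV40 polyadenylation signal terminates the message.

The construct co-expresses green and red reporters in mammalian cells, by transfection or after AAV packaging. FusionRed could plausibly serve as a reference for mBaoJin brightness, although the record does not say so.
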