Addgene plasmid #229572: pAAV-CAG-mBaoJin-P2A-FusionRed
Purpose: Expresses mBaoJin and FusionRed in mammalian cells
Depositing lab: Kiryl Piatkevich. Depositing organization: Westlake University. Publication: Bright and stable monomeric green fluorescent protein derived from StayGold. Zhang H, Lesnov GD, Subach OM, Zhang W, Kuzmicheva TP, Vlaskina AV, Samygina VR, Chen L, Ye X, Nikolaeva AY, Gabdulkhakov A, Papadaki S, Qin W, Borshchevskiy V, Perfilov MM, Gavrikov AS, Drobizhev M, Mishin AS, Piatkevich KD, Subach FV. Nat Methods. 2024 Apr;21(4):657-665. doi: 10.1038/s41592-024-02203-y. Epub 2024 Feb 26. PubMed 38409224.
Backbone
  Vector backbone: pAAV
  Vector type: Mammalian Expression, AAV
Growth in bacteria
  Bacterial resistance: Ampicillin, 100 μg/mL
  Growth temperature: 37°C
  Growth strain: NEB Stable
  Copy number: High Copy
Gene/Insert
  Gene/Insert name: mBaoJin
  Species: Synthetic
  Cloning method: Ligation Independent Cloning
Terms and licenses: Academic/Nonprofit Terms; Industry Terms: Not Available to Industry
How to cite: pAAV-CAG-mBaoJin-P2A-FusionRed was a gift from Kiryl Piatkevich (Addgene plasmid # 229572 ; http://n2t.net/addgene:229572 ; RRID:Addgene_229572)
